Addgene plasmid #192549: pOPINF Ta-sro1 PARP
Purpose: E. coli expression vector for Triticum aestivum sro1 PARP domain (amino acids 246-434)
Depositing lab: Lennart Wirthmueller. Depositing organization: Leibniz Institute of Plant Biochemistry (IPB). Publication: The superior salinity tolerance of bread wheat cultivar Shanrong No. 3 is unlikely to be caused by elevated Ta-sro1 poly-(ADP-ribose) polymerase activity. Vogt S, Feijs K, Hosch S, De Masi R, Lintermann R, Loll B, Wirthmueller L. Plant Cell. 2022 Aug 18. pii: 6671231. doi: 10.1093/plcell/koac261. PubMed 35980152.
Backbone
  Vector backbone: pOPINF
  Backbone manufacturer: Berrow et al. (2007) PMID 17317681
  Backbone size w/o insert (bp): 5142
  Total vector size (bp): 5769
  Vector type: Mammalian Expression, Bacterial Expression, Insect Expression
Growth in bacteria
  Bacterial resistance: Ampicillin, 100 μg/mL
  Growth temperature: 37°C
  Growth strain: DH5alpha
  Copy number: High Copy
Gene/Insert
  Gene/Insert name: SIMILAR TO RCD ONE 1 (SRO1) PARP domain, cultivar Shanrong No. 3 (SR3) (alt names: Ta-sro1; PARP fragment; poly(ADP-ribose) polymerase)
  Species: Triticum aestivum
  Insert size (bp): 627
  GenBank ID: AEK94072
  Promoter: T7 promoter
  Tag / fusion protein: His6, 3C protease cleavage site (N terminal on insert)
  Cloning method: Gibson Cloning
  Sequencing primers: 5′ TAATACGACTCACTATAGGG; 3′ CACCACCTTCTGATAGGCAG
Resource information
  A portion of this plasmid was derived from a plasmid made by: gene synthesis based on sequence information from Liu et al. 2004, PMID 24443520
Terms and licenses: Academic/Nonprofit Terms; Industry Terms: Not Available to Industry
How to cite: pOPINF Ta-sro1 PARP was a gift from Lennart Wirthmueller (Addgene plasmid # 192549 ; http://n2t.net/addgene:192549 ; RRID:Addgene_192549)
