[The description below was written by a language model from this plasmid's Addgene catalogue record and pLannotate feature annotations shown in this document.]
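Description:
pOPINF Ta-sro1 PARP is a protein expression plasmid built on pOPINF, a multi-host backbone catalogued for bacterial, insect and mammalian expression, and here intended for production in E. coli. It is maintained in bacteria through a high-copy ColE1/pUC-type origin and selected with ampicillin via the β-lactamase (AmpR) gene. The total size is 5,769 bp, of which 627 bp is insert.

The insert encodes the PARP domain (amino acids 246–434) of SIMILAR TO RCD ONE 1 (Ta-sro1) from the bread wheat (Triticum aestivum) cultivar Shanrong No. 3. It was obtained by gene synthesis and introduced by Gibson cloning. It is fused at its N-terminus to a His6 tag followed by a 3C protease cleavage site, allowing affinity purification and subsequent tag removal. The automated feature table does not annotate the insert or tag themselves, but they fall in the unannotated interval between the promoters and the downstream terminators.

In E. coli, transcription runs from a T7 promoter controlled by an adjacent lac operator, giving IPTG-inducible expression in strains that supply T7 RNA polymerase, and ends at a T7 terminator. The backbone stacks further regulatory elements around the same cloning site. A CMV enhancer, chicken β-actin promoter with intron sequences and a rabbit β-globin poly(A) signal serve mammalian cells. A baculovirus p10 promoter, flanked by lef2/ORF603 and ORF1629 recombination regions, allows transfer into a baculovirus genome for insect cells. A single loxP site is also present.

According to the record, the plasmid serves to produce the recombinant PARP domain. The associated study examined whether Ta-sro1 poly(ADP-ribose) polymerase activity accounts for the cultivar's salinity tolerance.
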