Features (pLannotate 1.2.2; 18 found; start..end, strand, type, name):
      4..39      +  CDS            lef2 (fragment): baculovirus late expression factor 2
    181..1008    +  misc_recomb    baculovirus recombination region (lef2/ORF603): contains ORF603 and part of lef2
   1020..1078    +  misc_recomb    baculovirus recombination region (ORF603) (fragment): contains ORF603 and part of lef2
   1140..1443    +  enhancer       CMV enhancer: human cytomegalovirus immediate early enhancer
   1449..1726    +  promoter       chicken β-actin promoter: No description available
   1727..1862    +  intron         hybrid intron (fragment): hybrid between chicken β-actin (CBA) and minute virus of mice (MMV) introns (Gray et al., 2011)
   1951..2081    +  intron         chimeric intron (fragment): chimera between introns from chicken β-actin and rabbit β-globin
   2150..2168    +  promoter       T7 promoter: promoter for bacteriophage T7 RNA polymerase
   2169..2193    +  protein_bind   lac operator: The lac repressor binds to the lac operator to inhibit transcription in E. coli. This inhibition can be relieved by adding lactose or isopropyl-β-D-thiogalactopyranoside (IPTG). lac repressor encoded by lacI
   2209..2318    +  promoter       p10 promoter: baculovirus promoter for expression in insect cells
   2986..3054    +  CDS            HBB (fragment): HBB_PONPY - Experimental evidence at transcript level: Swiss-Prot protein existence level 2. Involved in oxygen transport from the lung to the various peripheral tissues. From Pongo pygmaeus (Bornean orangutan).
   3129..3184    +  polyA_signal   β-globin poly(A) signal: rabbit β-globin polyadenylation signal (Gil and Proudfoot, 1987)
   3272..3319    +  terminator     T7 terminator: transcription terminator for bacteriophage T7 RNA polymerase
   3332..4037    +  misc_recomb    baculovirus recombination region (ORF1629): contains part of ORF1629
   4046..4079    +  protein_bind   loxP: Cre-mediated recombination occurs in the 8-bp core sequence (GCATACAT). Cre recombinase
   4247..4834    -  rep_origin     ori: high-copy-number ColE1/pMB1/pBR322/pUC origin of replication
   4847..5707    -  CDS            AmpR: β-lactamase; bla; confers resistance to ampicillin, carbenicillin, and related antibiotics
   5708..5759    -  promoter       AmpR promoter (fragment): bla
>Addgene plasmid #192549 | pOPINF Ta-sro1 PARP | addgene full sequence | sequence record 378808 | Addgene NGS Result
TCCTGCATCTTTTAATCAAATCCCAAGATGTGTATAAACGCGCCGGTATGTACAGGAAGAGGTTTATACT
AAACTGTTACATTGCAAACGTGGTTTCGTGTGCCAAGTGTGAAAACCGATGTTTAATCAAGGCTCTGACG
CATTTCTACAACCACGACTCCAAGTGTGTGGGTGAAGTCATGCATCTTTTAATCAAATCCCAAGATGTGT
ATAAACCACCAAACTGCCAAAAAATGAAAACTGTCGACAAGCTCTGTCCGTTTGCTGGCAACTGCAAGGG
TCTCAATCCTATTTGTAATTATTGAATAATAAAACAATTATAAATGTCAAATTTGTTTTTTATTAACGAT
ACAAACCAAACGCAACAAGAACATTTGTAGTATTATCTATAATTGAAAACGCGTAGTTATAATCGCTGAG
GTAATATTTAAAATCATTTTCAAATGATTCACAGTTAATTTGCGACAATATAATTTTATTTTCACATAAA
CTAGACGCCTTGTCGTCTTCTTCTTCGTATTCCTTCTCTTTTTCATTTTTCTCTTCATAAAAATTAACAT
AGTTATTATCGTATCCATATATGTATCTATCGTATAGAGTAAATTTTTTGTTGTCATAAATATATATGTC
TTTTTTAATGGGGTGTATAGTACCGCTGCGCATAGTTTTTCTGTAATTTACAACAGTGCTATTTTCTGGT
AGTTCTTCGGAGTGTGTTGCTTTAATTATTAAATTTATATAATCAATGAATTTGGGATCGTCGGTTTTGT
ACAATATGTTGCCGGCATAGTACGCAGCTTCTTCTAGTTCAATTACACCATTTTTTAGCAGCACCGGATT
AACATAACTTTCCAAAATGTTGTACGAACCGTTAAACAAAAACAGTTCACCTCCCTTTTCTATACTATTG
TCTGCGAGCAGTTGTTTGTTGTTAAAAATAACAGCCATTGTAATGAGACGCACAAACTAATATCACAAAC
TGGAAATGTCTATCAATATATAGTTGCTGATGGCCGGCCGTAATGAGACGCACAAACTAATATCACAAAC
TGGAAATGTCTATCAATATATAGTTGCTCTAGTTATTAATAGTAATCAATTACGGGGTCATTAGTTCATA
GCCCATATATGGAGTTCCGCGTTACATAACTTACGGTAAATGGCCCGCCTGGCTGACCGCCCAACGACCC
CCGCCCATTGACGTCAATAATGACGTATGTTCCCATAGTAACGCCAATAGGGACTTTCCATTGACGTCAA
TGGGTGGAGTATTTACGGTAAACTGCCCACTTGGCAGTACATCAAGTGTATCATATGCCAAGTACGCCCC
CTATTGACGTCAATGACGGTAAATGGCCCGCCTGGCATTATGCCCAGTACATGACCTTATGGGACTTTCC
TACTTGGCAGTACATCTACGTATTAGTCATCGCTATTACCATGCATGGTCGAGGTGAGCCCCACGTTCTG
CTTCACTCTCCCCATCTCCCCCCCCTCCCCACCCCCAATTTTGTATTTATTTATTTTTTAATTATTTTGT
GCAGCGATGGGGGCGGGGGGGGGGGGGGGGCGCGCGCCRGGGGGGGGGGGGSGGGGSGRGGGGSGGGGSG
GGGSGAGGCGGAGAGGTGCGGCGGCAGCCAATCAGAGCGGCGCGCTCCGAAAGTTTCCTTTTATGGCGAG
GCGGCGGCGGCGGCGGCCCTATAAAAAGCGAAGCGCGCGGCGGGCGGGAGTCGCTGCGCGCTGCCTTCGC
CCCGTGCCCCGCTCCGCCGCCGCCTCGCGCCGCCCGCCCCGGCTCTGACTGACCGCGTTACTCCCACAGG
TGAGCGGGCGGGACGGCCCTTCTCCTTCGGGCTGTAATTAGCGCTTGGTTTAATGACGGCTTGTTTCTTT
TCTGTGGCTGCGTGAAAGCCTTGAGGGGCTCCGGGAGGGCCCTTTGTGCGGGGGGAGCGGCTCGGGGCTG
TCCGCGGGGGGACGGCTGCCTTCGGGGGGGACGGGGCAGGGCGGGGTTCGGCTTCTGGCGTGTGACCGGC
GGCTCTAGAGCCTCTGCTAACCATGTTCATGCCTTCTTCTTTTTCCTACAGCTCCTGGGCAACGTGCTGG
TTATTGTGCTGTCTCATCATTTTGGCAAAGAATTGGATCGGACCGAAATTAATACGACTCACTATAGGGG
AATTGTGAGCGGATAACAATTCCCCGGAGTTAATCCGGGACCTTTAATTCAACCCAACACAATATATTAT
AGTTAAATAAGAATTATTATCAAATCATTTGTATATTAATTAAAATACTATACTGTAAATTACATTTTAT
TTACAATCAAAGGAGATATACCATGGCACACCATCACCACCATCACAGCAGCGGTCTGGAAGTTCTGTTT
CAGGGCCCGATTGGCCAACCTGTTGATTCAGCTGTGCGCAAGTTATTGCTTGAAGGGGCAGGCCAACCTT
TTAGTGAAGAAAATATTATTGGCATCTACAGAACTCCACTGGTAGATCAGCAAGGGCGGGCTCGCTTCAA
TCTTTTCCAGAAGGAACTTGAGGCCACCAAAATGCATCGTGGCAACGCAAATGTGCGCTACGCGTGGCTA
CCTTGTTCCAAGGATACTATGGAGGAGATGATGATGCGTGGTGTTCTGGAAGTTACAAAACCCATGCTGG
GGCCAGTGTATGGCATTGGTACACATCTTGCTCCAGCGAACTGTGCCCAAACCTGCGCTAGCTACTCAGA
TATTGACGAAAATGGCATCATGAGGATGATGCTGTGCCGTGTTATAATGGGTAATGTTGAGGTTGTACTT
CCTGGATCAAAGCAATTCCAGCCAACCAATGAAAGATTTGATAGTGGTGTGGATGATCTTCAAAAGCCAA
AGCACTATATCATATGGGATGCTAATGTGCATCGACACATCTATGCTGAATATGCTGTTGTTATCAAAGC
ACCTTCCATGACCAATTGAAGCTTTCTAGACCAGTTTGTGATTAACCTCAGGTGCAGGCTGCCTATCAGA
AGGTGGTGGCTGGTGTGGCCAATGCCCTGGCTCACAAATACCACTGAGATCGATCTTTTTCCCTCTGCCA
AAAATTATGGGGACATCATGAAGCCCCTTGAGCATCTGACTTCTGGCTAATAAAGGAAATTTATTTTCAT
TGCAATAGTGTGTTGGAATTTTTTGTGTCTCTCACTCGGAAGGACATATGGGAGGGCAAATCATTTAAAA
CATCAGAATGAGTATTTGGTTTAGAGTTTGGCAACATATGCCCATATGTAACTAGCATAACCCCTTGGGG
CCTCTAAACGGGTCTTGAGGGGTTTTTTGCTGAAAGCATGCGGAGGAAATTCTCCTTGAAGTTTCCCTGG
TGTTCAAAGTAAAGGAGTTTGCACCAGACGCACCTCTGTTCACTGGTCCGGCGTATTAAAACACGATACA
TTGTTATTAGTACATTTATTAAGCGCTAGATTCTGTGCGTTGTTGATTTACAGACAATTGTTGTACGTAT
TTTAATAATTCATTAAATTTATAATCTTTAGGGTGGTATGTTAGAGCGAAAATCAAATGATTTTCAGCGT
CTTTATATCTGAATTTAAATATTAAATCCTCAATAGATTTGTAAAATAGGTTTCGATTAGTTTCAAACAA
GGGTTGTTTTTCCGAACCGATGGCTGGACTATCTAATGGATTTTCGCTCAACGCCACAAAACTTGCCAAA
TCTTGTAGCAGCAATCTAGCTTTGTCGATATTCGTTTGTGTTTTGTTTTGTAATAAAGGTTCGACGTCGT
TCAAAATATTATGCGCTTTTGTATTTCTTTCATCACTGTCGTTAGTGTACAATTGACTCGACGTAAACAC
GTTAAATAGAGCTTGGACATATTTAACATCGGGCGTGTTAGCTTTATTAGGCCGATTATCGTCGTCGTCC
CAACCCTCGTCGTTAGAAGTTGCTTCCGAAGACGATTTTGCCATAGCCACACGACGCCTATTAATTGTGT
CGGCTAACACGTCCGCGATCAAATTTGTAGTTGAGCTTTTTGGAATTGCGATCGCATAACTTCGTATAGC
ATACATTATACGAAGTTATAAGCTCGGAACGCTGCGCTCGGTCGTTCGGCTGCGGCGAGCGGTATCAGCT
CACTCAAAGGCGGTAATACGGTTATCCACAGAATCAGGGGATAACGCAGGAAAGAACATGTGAGCAAAAG
GCCAGCAAAAGGCCAGGAACCGTAAAAAGGCCGCGTTGCTGGCGTTTTTCCATAGGCTCCGCCCCCTGAC
GAGCATCACAAAAATCGACGCTCAAGTCAGAGGTGGCGAAACCCGACAGGACTATAAAGATACCAGGCGT
TTCCCCCTGGAAGCTCCCTCGTGCGCTCTCCTGTTCCGACCCTGCCGCTTACCGGATACCTGTCCGCCTT
TCTCCCTTCGGGAAGCGTGGCGCTTTCTCATAGCTCACGCTGTAGGTATCTCAGTTCGGTGTAGGTCGTT
CGCTCCAAGCTGGGCTGTGTGCACGAACCCCCCGTTCAGCCCGACCGCTGCGCCTTATCCGGTAACTATC
GTCTTGAGTCCAACCCGGTAAGACACGACTTATCGCCACTGGCAGCAGCCACTGGTAACAGGATTAGCAG
AGCGAGGTATGTAGGCGGTGCTACAGAGTTCTTGAAGTGGTGGCCTAACTACGGCTACACTAGAAGAACA
GTATTTGGTATCTGCGCTCTGCTGAAGCCAGTTACCTTCGGAAAAAGAGTTGGTAGCTCTTGATCCGGCA
AACAAACCACCGCTGGTAGCGGTGGTTTTTTTGTTTGCAAGCAGCAGATTACGCGCAGAAAAAAAGGATC
TCAAGAAGATCCTTTGTTACCAATGCTTAATCAGTGAGGCACCTATCTCAGCGATCTGTCTATTTCGTTC
ATCCATAGTTGCCTGACTCCCCGTCGTGTAGATAACTACGATACGGGAGGGCTTACCATCTGGCCCCAGT
GCTGCAATGATACCGCGAGACCCACGCTCACCGGCTCCAGATTTATCAGCAATAAACCAGCCAGCCGGAA
GGGCCGAGCGCAGAAGTGGTCCTGCAACTTTATCCGCCTCCATCCAGTCTATTAATTGTTGCCGGGAAGC
TAGAGTAAGTAGTTCGCCAGTTAATAGTTTGCGCAACGTTGTTGCCATTGCTACAGGCATCGTGGTGTCA
CGCTCGTCGTTTGGTATGGCTTCATTCAGCTCCGGTTCCCAACGATCAAGGCGAGTTACATGATCCCCCA
TGTTGTGCAAAAAAGCGGTTAGCTCCTTCGGTCCTCCGATCGTTGTCAGAAGTAAGTTGGCCGCAGTGTT
ATCACTCATGGTTATGGCAGCACTGCATAATTCTCTTACTGTCATGCCATCCGTAAGATGCTTTTCTGTG
ACTGGTGAGTACTCAACCAAGTCATTCTGAGAATAGTGTATGCGGCGACCGAGTTGCTCTTGCCCGGCGT
CAATACGGGATAATACCGCGCCACATAGCAGAACTTTAAAAGTGCTCATCATTGGAAAACGTTCTTCGGG
GCGAAAACTCTCAAGGATCTTACCGCTGTTGAGATCCAGTTCGATGTAACCCACTCGTGCACCCAACTGA
TCTTCAGCATCTTTTACTTTCACCAGCGTTTCTGGGTGAGCAAAAACAGGAAGGCAAAATGCCGCAAAAA
AGGGAATAAGGGCGACACGGAAATGTTGAATACTCATACTCTTCCTTTTTCAATATTATTGAAGCATTTA
TCAGGGTTATTGTCTCATGTCCGCGCGTT
